>Addgene plasmid #132731 | pYZ_NAND3_L11_S11_S13_S19 | addgene full sequence | sequence record 261760 | Addgene NGS Result
GGGATCAATCAATTCTACTTGTTATAGTTATGAACAGAGGAGACATAACATGAACAATCACATAAACCTA
AGAACTCAATATCGCATACAATCAAATACAAATTGTTATAGTTATGAACAGAGGAGACATAACATGAACA
ATCACATACAAAGCAAACGACAAATACAAATACTAATCAGATCTACTTGTTATAGTTATGAACAGAGGAG
ACATAACATGAACAAGCACCTAACAAGACTAATCAACCTGGCGGCAGCGCAAAAGATGCGTAAAGGAGAA
GAACTTTTCACTGGAGTTGTCCCAATTCTTGTTGAATTAGATGGTGATGTTAATGGGCACAAATTTTCTG
TCAGTGGAGAGGGTGAAGGTGATGCAACATACGGAAAACTTACCCTTAAATTTATTTGCACTACTGGAAA
ACTACCTGTTCCGTGGCCAACACTTGTCACTACTTTCGGTTATGGTGTTCAATGCTTTGCGAGATACCCA
GATCACATGAAACAGCATGACTTTTTCAAGAGTGCCATGCCCGAAGGTTACGTACAGGAAAGAACTATAT
TTTTCAAAGATGACGGGAACTACAAGACACGTGCTGAAGTCAAGTTTGAAGGTGATACCCTTGTTAATAG
AATCGAGTTAAAAGGTATTGATTTTAAAGAAGATGGAAACATTCTTGGACACAAATTGGAATACAACTAT
AACTCACACAATGTATACATCATGGCAGACAAACAAAAGAATGGAATCAAAGTTAACTTCAAAATTAGAC
ACAACATTGAAGATGGAAGCGTTCAACTAGCAGACCATTATCAACAAAATACTCCGATTGGCGATGGCCC
TGTCCTTTTACCAGACAACCATTACCTGTCCACACAATCTGCCCTTTCGAAAGATCCCAACGAAAAGAGA
GACCACATGGTCCTTCTTGAGTTTGTAACCGCTGCTGGGATTACACATGGCATGGATGAACTATACAAAA
GGCCTGCAGCAAACGACGAAAACTACGCTGCATCAGTTTAATAAGATAAACCAGAGCGGCACGGCAAGCA
GAGTATACGAGATTCGGTAGCCACCGCTGAGCAATAACTAGCATAACCCCTTGGGGCCTCTAAACGGGTC
TTGAGGGGTTTTTTGCTGAAACCTCAGGCATTTGAGAAGCACACGGTCACACTGCTTCCGGTAGTCAATA
AACCGGTAAACCAGCAATAGACATAAGCGGCTATTTAACGACCCTGCCCTGAACCGACGACAAGCTGACG
ACCGGGTCTCCGCAAGTGGCACTTTTCGGGGAAATGTGCGCGGAACCCCTATTTGTTTATTTTTCTAAAT
ACATTCAAATATGTATCCGCTCATGAATTAATTCTTAGAAAAACTCATCGAGCATCAAATGAAACTGCAA
TTTATTCATATCAGGATTATCAATACCATATTTTTGAAAAAGCCGTTTCTGTAATGAAGGAGAAAACTCA
CCGAGGCAGTTCCATAGGATGGCAAGATCCTGGTATCGGTCTGCGATTCCGACTCGTCCAACATCAATAC
AACCTATTAATTTCCCCTCGTCAAAAATAAGGTTATCAAGTGAGAAATCACCATGAGTGACGACTGAATC
CGGTGAGAATGGCAAAAGTTTATGCATTTCTTTCCAGACTTGTTCAACAGGCCAGCCATTACGCTCGTCA
TCAAAATCACTCGCATCAACCAAACCGTTATTCATTCGTGATTGCGCCTGAGCGAGACGAAATACGCGGT
CGCTGTTAAAAGGACAATTACAAACAGGAATCGAATGCAACCGGCGCAGGAACACTGCCAGCGCATCAAC
AATATTTTCACCTGAATCAGGATATTCTTCTAATACCTGGAATGCTGTTTTCCCGGGGATCGCAGTGGTG
AGTAACCATGCATCATCAGGAGTACGGATAAAATGCTTGATGGTCGGAAGAGGCATAAATTCCGTCAGCC
AGTTTAGTCTGACCATCTCATCTGTAACATCATTGGCAACGCTACCTTTGCCATGTTTCAGAAACAACTC
TGGCGCATCGGGCTTCCCATACAATCGATAGATTGTCGCACCTGATTGCCCGACATTATCGCGAGCCCAT
TTATACCCATATAAATCAGCATCCATGTTGGAATTTAATCGCGGCCTAGAGCAAGACGTTTCCCGTTGAA
TATGGCTCATACTCTTCCTTTTTCAATATTATTGAAGCATTTATCAGGGTTATTGTCTCATGAGCGGATA
CATATTTGAATGTATTTAGAAAAATAAACAAATAGGCATGCTAGCGCAGAAACGTCCTAGAAGATGCCAG
GAGGATACTTAGCAGAGAGACAATAAGGCCGGAGCGAAGCCGTTTTTCCATAGGCTCCGCCCCCCTGACG
AACATCACGAAATCTGACGCTCAAATCAGTGGTGGCGAAACCCGACAGGACTATAAAGATACCAGGCGTT
TCCCCCTGATGGCTCCCTCTTGCGCTCTCCTGTTCCCGTCCTGCGGCGTCCGTGTTGTGGTGGAGGCTTT
ACCCAAATCACCACGTCCCGTTCCGTGTAGACAGTTCGCTCCAAGCTGGGCTGTGTGCAAGAACCCCCCG
TTCAGCCCGACTGCTGCGCCTTATCCGGTAACTATCATCTTGAGTCCAACCCGGAAAGACACGACAAAAC
GCCACTGGCAGCAGCCATTGGTAACTGAGAATTAGTGGATTTAGATATCGAGAGTCTTGAAGTGGTGGCC
TAACAGAGGCTACACTGAAAGGACAGTATTTGGTATCTGCGCTCCACTAAAGCCAGTTACCAGGTTAAGC
AGTTCCCCAACTGACTTAACCTTCGATCAAACCGCCTCCCCAGGCGGTTTTTTCGTTTACAGAGCAGGAG
ATTACGACGATCGTAAAAGGATCTCAAGAAGATCCTTTACGGATTCCCGACACCATCACTCTAGATTTCA
GTGCAATTTATCTCTTCAAATGTAGCACCTGAAGTCAGCCCCATACGATATAAGTTGTAATTCTCATGTT
AGTCATGCCCCGCGCCCACCGGAAGGAGCTGACTGGGTTGAAGGCTCTCAAGGGCATCGGTCGAGATCCC
GGTGCCTAATGAGTGAGCTAACTTACATTAATTGCGTTGCGCTCACTGCCCGCTTTCCAGTCGGGAAACC
TGTCGTGCCAGCTGCATTAATGAATCGGCCAACGCGCGGGGAGAGGCGGTTTGCGTATTGGGCGCCAGGG
TGGTTTTTCTTTTCACCAGTGAGACGGGCAACAGCTGATTGCCCTTCACCGCCTGGCCCTGAGAGAGTTG
CAGCAAGCGGTCCACGCTGGTTTGCCCCAGCAGGCGAAAATCCTGTTTGATGGTGGTTAACGGCGGGATA
TAACATGAGCTGTCTTCGGTATCGTCGTATCCCACTACCGAGATGTCCGCACCAACGCGCAGCCCGGACT
CGGTAATGGCGCGCATTGCGCCCAGCGCCATCTGATCGTTGGCAACCAGCATCGCAGTGGGAACGATGCC
CTCATTCAGCATTTGCATGGTTTGTTGAAAACCGGACATGGCACTCCAGTCGCCTTCCCGTTCCGCTATC
GGCTGAATTTGATTGCGAGTGAGATATTTATGCCAGCCAGCCAGACGCAGACGCGCCGAGACAGAACTTA
ATGGGCCCGCTAACAGCGCGATTTGCTGGTGACCCAATGCGACCAGATGCTCCACGCCCAGTCGCGTACC
GTCTTCATGGGAGAAAATAATACTGTTGATGGGTGTCTGGTCAGAGACATCAAGAAATAACGCCGGAACA
TTAGTGCAGGCAGCTTCCACAGCAATGGCATCCTGGTCATCCAGCGGATAGTTAATGATCAGCCCACTGA
CGCGTTGCGCGAGAAGATTGTGCACCGCCGCTTTACAGGCTTCGACGCCGCTTCGTTCTACCATCGACAC
CACCACGCTGGCACCCAGTTGATCGGCGCGAGATTTAATCGCCGCGACAATTTGCGACGGCGCGTGCAGG
GCCAGACTGGAGGTGGCAACGCCAATCAGCAACGACTGTTTGCCCGCCAGTTGTTGTGCCACGCGGTTGG
GAATGTAATTCAGCTCCGCCATCGCCGCTTCCACTTTTTCCCGCGTTTTCGCAGAAACGTGGCTGGCCTG
GTTCACCACGCGGGAAACGGTCTGATAAGAGACACCGGCATACTCTGCGACATCGTATAACGTTACTGGT
TTCACATTCACCACCCTGAATTGACTCTCTTCCGGGCGCTATCATGCCATACCGCGAAAGGTTTTGCGCC
ATTCGATGGTGTCCGGGATCTCGACGCTCTCCCTTATGGCCGGGTTTAGAAATCTGAAGCTCTAGAGAGC
GCTAATACGACTCACTATA
Features (pLannotate 1.2.2; 12 found; start..end, strand, type, name):
    266..979     +  CDS            hfriFP: hfriFP is a fluorescent protein published in 2013, derived from Herbaspirillum frisingense.
    989..1009    +  CDS            ssrA tag (LVA) (fragment): C-terminal peptide that mediates degradation in bacteria through the ClpXP and ClpAP proteases (McGinness et al., 2006) mutant LVA variant that confers accelerated degradation under some conditions (Andersen et al., 1998)
   1088..1135    +  terminator     T7 terminator: transcription terminator for bacteriophage T7 RNA polymerase
   1299..1356    +  promoter       AmpR promoter (fragment): bla
   1365..2180    -  CDS            KanR: aminoglycoside phosphotransferase; aph(3')-Ia; confers resistance to kanamycin in bacteria or G418 (Geneticin®) in eukaryotes
   2181..2272    -  promoter       AmpR promoter: bla
   2290..2925    -  rep_origin     ColA ori: Plasmids containing the ColA origin of replication can be propagated in E. coli cells that contain additional plasmids with compatible origins.
   3010..3074    -  CDS            TcR (fragment): tetracycline efflux protein; tet; confers resistance to tetracycline
   3089..3110    -  protein_bind   CAP binding site: CAP binding activates transcription in the presence of cAMP. E. coli catabolite activator protein
   3123..4205    -  CDS            lacI: lac repressor; lacI; The lac repressor binds to the lac operator to inhibit transcription in E. coli. This inhibition can be relieved by adding lactose or isopropyl-β-D-thiogalactopyranoside (IPTG).
   4206..4283    -  promoter       lacI promoter: lacI
   4343..2       +  promoter       T7 promoter (across the origin): promoter for bacteriophage T7 RNA polymerase
