[The description below was written by a language model from this plasmid's Addgene catalogue record and pLannotate feature annotations shown in this document.]
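Description:
pYZ_NAND3_L11_S11_S13_S19 is a bacterial expression plasmid built on the pCOLADuet backbone, carrying a synthetic RNA-based logic device from a study of de novo-designed translation-repressing riboregulators. It replicates from the ColA origin, which is compatible with other common E. coli origins and so allows co-maintenance with separate plasmids, such as ones supplying trigger RNAs. Selection is by kanamycin through the KanR (aminoglycoside phosphotransferase) gene. The backbone also retains lacI with its own promoter. This fits the usual arrangement in which T7 RNA polymerase is induced with IPTG in a suitable host, although the record does not name an expression strain.

The roughly 1.1 kb insert, assembled by Gibson cloning, sits between a T7 promoter that spans the sequence origin and a T7 terminator. The untranslated region between the promoter and the reporter CDS is not annotated. According to the record it encodes a 3-input NAND gate RNA built from three-way junction (3WJ) repressor modules that recognise trigger RNAs 11, 13 and 19. Because 3WJ repressors shut off translation when their cognate trigger binds, NAND behaviour means the reporter should be made unless all three triggers are present together. The output is GFPmut3b fused to an ASV ssrA-type degradation tag, which directs the protein to ClpXP/ClpAP proteolysis and shortens its half-life, so fluorescence follows the current gate state. The automated annotation labels the reporter as "hfriFP" and the tag as an LVA fragment. These appear to be nearest-match calls, and the depositor's description of GFPmut3b-ASV should be preferred. The plasmid is used to demonstrate multi-input RNA logic computation in E. coli.
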