Addgene plasmid #132731: pYZ_NAND3_L11_S11_S13_S19
Purpose: T7 RNAP-driven expression of a 3-input NAND gate RNA with a GFP-ASV reporter that binds to 3WJ repressor trigger indices 11, 13, and 19
Depositing lab: Alexander Green & Peng Yin. Depositing organization: Arizona State University. Publication: De novo-designed translation-repressing riboregulators for multi-input cellular logic. Kim J, Zhou Y, Carlson PD, Teichmann M, Chaudhary S, Simmel FC, Silver PA, Collins JJ, Lucks JB, Yin P, Green AA. Nat Chem Biol. 2019 Dec;15(12):1173-1182. doi: 10.1038/s41589-019-0388-1. Epub 2019 Nov 4. PubMed 31686032.
Backbone
  Vector backbone: pCOLAduet
  Backbone size w/o insert (bp): 3224
  Vector type: Bacterial Expression
Growth in bacteria
  Bacterial resistance: Kanamycin, 50 μg/mL
  Growth temperature: 37°C
  Growth strain: DH5alpha
  Copy number: High Copy
Gene/Insert
  Gene/Insert name: 3WJ_NAND3_L11_S11_S13_S19
  Species: Synthetic
  Insert size (bp): 1135
  Cloning method: Gibson Cloning
  Sequencing primers: 5′ CGTTACTGGTTTCACATTCACCACCC
Terms and licenses: Academic/Nonprofit Terms; Industry Terms: Not Available to Industry
Depositor comments: The output gene is GFPmut3b with an ASV degradation tag. Please visit https://www.biorxiv.org/content/10.1101/501783v1 for bioRxiv preprint.
How to cite: pYZ_NAND3_L11_S11_S13_S19 was a gift from Alexander Green & Peng Yin (Addgene plasmid # 132731 ; http://n2t.net/addgene:132731 ; RRID:Addgene_132731)
