>Addgene plasmid #132731 | pYZ_NAND3_L11_S11_S13_S19 | depositor partial sequence | sequence record 255215 | 3-input NAND logic gate switch
GGGATCAATCAATTCTACTTGTTATAGTTATGAACAGAGGAGACATAACATGAACAATCACATAAACCTA
AGAACTCAATATCGCATACAATCAAATACAAATTGTTATAGTTATGAACAGAGGAGACATAACATGAACA
ATCACATACAAAGCAAACGACAAATACAAATACTAATCAGATCTACTTGTTATAGTTATGAACAGAGGAG
ACATAACATGAACAAGCACCTAACAAGACTAATCAACCTGGCGGCAGCGCAAAAG
