>Addgene plasmid #132731 | pYZ_NAND3_L11_S11_S13_S19 | depositor partial sequence | sequence record 255216 | GFPmut3b-ASV-T7_terminator
ATGCGTAAAGGAGAAGAACTTTTCACTGGAGTTGTCCCAATTCTTGTTGAATTAGATGGTGATGTTAATG
GGCACAAATTTTCTGTCAGTGGAGAGGGTGAAGGTGATGCAACATACGGAAAACTTACCCTTAAATTTAT
TTGCACTACTGGAAAACTACCTGTTCCGTGGCCAACACTTGTCACTACTTTCGGTTATGGTGTTCAATGC
TTTGCGAGATACCCAGATCACATGAAACAGCATGACTTTTTCAAGAGTGCCATGCCCGAAGGTTACGTAC
AGGAAAGAACTATATTTTTCAAAGATGACGGGAACTACAAGACACGTGCTGAAGTCAAGTTTGAAGGTGA
TACCCTTGTTAATAGAATCGAGTTAAAAGGTATTGATTTTAAAGAAGATGGAAACATTCTTGGACACAAA
TTGGAATACAACTATAACTCACACAATGTATACATCATGGCAGACAAACAAAAGAATGGAATCAAAGTTA
ACTTCAAAATTAGACACAACATTGAAGATGGAAGCGTTCAACTAGCAGACCATTATCAACAAAATACTCC
GATTGGCGATGGCCCTGTCCTTTTACCAGACAACCATTACCTGTCCACACAATCTGCCCTTTCGAAAGAT
CCCAACGAAAAGAGAGACCACATGGTCCTTCTTGAGTTTGTAACCGCTGCTGGGATTACACATGGCATGG
ATGAACTATACAAAAGGCCTGCAGCAAACGACGAAAACTACGCTGCATCAGTTTAATAAGATAAACCAGA
GCGGCACGGCAAGCAGAGTATACGAGATTCGGTAGCCACCGCTGAGCAATAACTAGCATAACCCCTTGGG
GCCTCTAAACGGGTCTTGAGGGGTTTTTTG
